Addgene plasmid #192512: pmU6-CDX1-gRNA
Purpose: Contains gRNA for CDX1
Depositing lab: Mark Denham. Depositing organization: Aarhus University. Publication: Enhanced production of mesencephalic dopaminergic neurons from lineage-restricted human undifferentiated stem cells. Maimaitili M, Chen M, Febbraro F, Ucuncu E, Kelly R, Niclis JC, Christiansen JR, Mermet-Joret N, Niculescu D, Lauritsen J, Iannielli A, Klaestrup IH, Jensen UB, Qvist P, Nabavi S, Broccoli V, Nykjaer A, Romero-Ramos M, Denham M. Nat Commun. 2023 Dec 5;14(1):7871. doi: 10.1038/s41467-023-43471-0. PubMed 38052784.
Backbone
  Vector backbone: pmU6-gRNA
  Total vector size (bp): 3547
  Vector type: Mammalian Expression, CRISPR
Growth in bacteria
  Bacterial resistance: Kanamycin, 50 μg/mL
  Growth temperature: 37°C
  Growth strain: DH5alpha
  Copy number: High Copy
Gene/Insert
  Gene/Insert name: CDX1
  gRNA/shRNA sequence: CTACACCGACCACCAACGCC
  Species: H. sapiens (human)
  Entrez Gene: CDX1
Terms and licenses: Academic/Nonprofit Terms; Industry Terms: Not Available to Industry
How to cite: pmU6-CDX1-gRNA was a gift from Mark Denham (Addgene plasmid # 192512 ; http://n2t.net/addgene:192512 ; RRID:Addgene_192512)
