[The description below was written by a language model from this plasmid's Addgene catalogue record and pLannotate feature annotations shown in this document.]
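Description:
pmU6-CDX1-gRNA is a small (about 3.5 kb) mammalian CRISPR guide RNA expression plasmid built on the pmU6-gRNA backbone. It carries a single guide directed against the human CDX1 gene. The 20-nucleotide spacer sits in the short gap between a mouse U6 RNA polymerase III promoter and the Streptococcus pyogenes Cas9 gRNA scaffold. Transcription from U6 therefore yields a complete single guide RNA that can load into SpCas9 or its derivatives. The plasmid encodes no Cas9, so the nuclease or a dCas9 effector must be supplied from a separate construct or cell line.

The rest of the plasmid is a standard pBluescript-like cloning framework. The U6-gRNA cassette lies within a disrupted lacZα region, flanked by T7 and T3 phage promoters, with the lac promoter, lac operator, CAP binding site and a lacI fragment nearby. A high-copy ColE1/pUC origin supports replication in E. coli, and an f1 origin is also present. Selection relies on the Tn5 NeoR/KanR aminoglycoside phosphotransferase gene. This gene is preceded by both the bacterial AmpR (bla) promoter, which gives kanamycin resistance in bacteria, and the SV40 enhancer/early promoter, which could in principle drive expression for G418 selection in mammalian cells.

The record gives the purpose only as providing a gRNA for CDX1, and does not say whether the guide is meant for knockout, activation or repression. The associated publication concerns the generation of mesencephalic dopaminergic neurons from lineage-restricted human stem cells, which suggests the plasmid was used to target CDX1 in human pluripotent stem cells.
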