Features (pLannotate 1.2.2; 14 found; start..end, strand, type, name):
     30..458     -  rep_origin     f1 ori (sequence partly withheld): f1 bacteriophage origin of replication; arrow indicates direction of (+) strand synthesis
    463..618     -  CDS            lacZα (fragment): LacZα fragment of β-galactosidase; lacZ fragment
    626..644     +  promoter       T7 promoter: promoter for bacteriophage T7 RNA polymerase
    670..983     +  promoter       U6 promoter: RNA polymerase III promoter for mouse U6 snRNA (Das et al., 1988)
   1006..1081    +  misc_RNA       gRNA scaffold: guide RNA scaffold for the Streptococcus pyogenes CRISPR/Cas9 system
   1126..1144    -  promoter       T3 promoter: promoter for bacteriophage T3 RNA polymerase
   1189..1205    -  protein_bind   lac operator: The lac repressor binds to the lac operator to inhibit transcription in E. coli. This inhibition can be relieved by adding lactose or isopropyl-β-D-thiogalactopyranoside (IPTG). lac repressor encoded by lacI
   1213..1243    -  promoter       lac promoter: promoter for the E. coli lac operon
   1258..1279    -  protein_bind   CAP binding site: CAP binding activates transcription in the presence of cAMP. E. coli catabolite activator protein
   1292..1384    -  CDS            lacI (fragment): lac repressor; lacI; The lac repressor binds to the lac operator to inhibit transcription in E. coli. This inhibition can be relieved by adding lactose or isopropyl-β-D-thiogalactopyranoside (IPTG).
   1567..2155    -  rep_origin     ori: high-copy-number ColE1/pMB1/pBR322/pUC origin of replication
   2232..3026    -  CDS            NeoR/KanR: aminoglycoside phosphotransferase from Tn5; aph(3')-II (or nptII); confers resistance to neomycin, kanamycin, and G418 (Geneticin®)
   3061..3418    -  promoter       SV40 promoter: SV40 enhancer and early promoter
   3420..3524    -  promoter       AmpR promoter: bla
>Addgene plasmid #192512 | pmU6-CDX1-gRNA | addgene full sequence | sequence record 396636 | Addgene NGS Result
CTAAATTGTAAGCGTTAATATTTTGTTAAAATTCGCGTTAAATTTTTGTTAAATCAGCTCATTTTTTAAC
CAATAGGCCGAAATCGGCAAAATCCCTTATAAATCAAAAGAATAGACCGAGATAGGGT
[37 nt withheld, positions 129-165]
AAAGAACGTGGACTCCAACGTCAAAGG
[49 nt withheld, positions 193-241]
T
[91 nt withheld, positions 243-333]
G
[124 nt withheld, positions 335-458]
CCCATTCGCCATTCAGGCTGCGCAACTGTTGGGAAGGGCGATCGGTGCGGGCCTCTTCGCTATTACGCCA
GCTGGCGAAAGGGGGATGTGCTGCAAGGCGATTAAGTTGGGTAACGCCAGGGTTTTCCCAGTCACGACGT
TGTAAAACGACGGCCAGTGAGCGCGCGTAATACGACTCACTATAGGGCGAATTGGGTACCCGTCTCAGAT
AGATCCGACGCCGCCATCTCTAGGCCCGCGCCGGCCCCCTCGCACAGACTTGTGGGAGAAGCTCGGCTAC
TCCCCTGCCCCGGTTAATTTGCATATAATATTTCCTAGTAACTATAGAGGCTTAATGTGCGATAAAAGAC
AGATAATCTGTTCTTTTTAATACTAGCTACATTTTACATGATAGGCTTGGATTTCTATAAGAGATACAAA
TACTAAATTATTATTTTAAAAAACAGCACAAAAGGAAACTCACCCTAACTGTAAAGTAATTGTGTGTTTT
GAGACTATAAATATCCCTTGGAGAAAAGCCTTGTTTGCTACACCGACCACCAACGCCGTTTTAGAGCTAG
AAATAGCAAGTTAAAATAAGGCTAGTCCGTTATCAACTTGAAAAAGTGGCACCGAGTCGGTGCTTTTTTT
GTACTGAGACGCCGCGGTGGAGCTCCAGCTTTTGTTCCCTTTAGTGAGGGTTAATTGCGCGCTTGGCGTA
ATCATGGTCATAGCTGTTTCCTGTGTGAAATTGTTATCCGCTCACAATTCCACACAACATACGAGCCGGA
AGCATAAAGTGTAAAGCCTGGGGTGCCTAATGAGTGAGCTAACTCACATTAATTGCGTTGCGCTCACTGC
CCGCTTTCCAGTCGGGAAACCTGTCGTGCCAGCTGCATTAATGAATCGGCCAACGCGCGGGGAGAGGCGG
TTTGCGTATTGGGCGCTCTTCCGCTTCCTCGCTCACTGACTCGCTGCGCTCGGTCGTTCGGCTGCGGCGA
GCGGTATCAGCTCACTCAAAGGCGGTAATACGGTTATCCACAGAATCAGGGGATAACGCAGGAAAGAACA
TGTGAGCAAAAGGCCAGCAAAAGGCCAGGAACCGTAAAAAGGCCGCGTTGCTGGCGTTTTTCCATAGGCT
CCGCCCCCCTGACGAGCATCACAAAAATCGACGCTCAAGTCAGAGGTGGCGAAACCCGACAGGACTATAA
AGATACCAGGCGTTTCCCCCTGGAAGCTCCCTCGTGCGCTCTCCTGTTCCGACCCTGCCGCTTACCGGAT
ACCTGTCCGCCTTTCTCCCTTCGGGAAGCGTGGCGCTTTCTCATAGCTCACGCTGTAGGTATCTCAGTTC
GGTGTAGGTCGTTCGCTCCAAGCTGGGCTGTGTGCACGAACCCCCCGTTCAGCCCGACCGCTGCGCCTTA
TCCGGTAACTATCGTCTTGAGTCCAACCCGGTAAGACACGACTTATCGCCACTGGCAGCAGCCACTGGTA
ACAGGATTAGCAGAGCGAGGTATGTAGGCGGTGCTACAGAGTTCTTGAAGTGGTGGCCTAACTACGGCTA
CACTAGAAGAACAGTATTTGGTATCTGCGCTCTGCTGAAGCCAGTTACCTTCGGAAAAAGAGTTGGTAGC
TCTTGATCCGGCAAACAAACCACCGCTGGTAGCGGTGGTTTTTTTGTTTGCAAGCAGCAGATTACGCGCA
GAAAAAAAGGATCTCAAGAAGATCCTTTGATCTTTTCTACGGGGTCTGACGCTCAGTGGAACGAAAACTC
ACGTTAAGGGATTTTGGTCATGATCAGAAGAACTCGTCAAGAAGGCGATAGAAGGCGATGCGCTGCGAAT
CGGGAGCGGCGATACCGTAAAGCACGAGGAAGCGGTCAGCCCATTCGCCGCCAAGCTCTTCAGCAATATC
ACGGGTAGCCAACGCTATGTCCTGATAGCGGTCCGCCACACCCAGCCGGCCACAGTCGATGAATCCAGAA
AAGCGGCCATTTTCCACCATGATATTCGGCAAGCAGGCATCGCCATGGGTCACGACGAGATCCTCGCCGT
CGGGCATGCTCGCCTTGAGCCTGGCGAACAGTTCGGCTGGCGCGAGCCCCTGATGCTCTTCGTCCAGATC
ATCCTGATCGACAAGACCGGCTTCCATCCGAGTACGTGCTCGCTCGATGCGATGTTTCGCTTGGTGGTCG
AATGGGCAGGTAGCCGGATCAAGCGTATGCAGCCGCCGCATTGCATCAGCCATGATGGATACTTTCTCGG
CAGGAGCAAGGTGAGATGACAGGAGATCCTGCCCCGGCACTTCGCCCAATAGCAGCCAGTCCCTTCCCGC
TTCAGTGACAACGTCGAGCACAGCTGCGCAAGGAACGCCCGTCGTGGCCAGCCACGATAGCCGCGCTGCC
TCGTCTTGCAGTTCATTCAGGGCACCGGACAGGTCGGTCTTGACAAAAAGAACCGGGCGCCCCTGCGCTG
ACAGCCGGAACACGGCGGCATCAGAGCAGCCGATTGTCTGTTGTGCCCAGTCATAGCCGAATAGCCTCTC
CACCCAAGCGGCCGGAGAACCTGCGTGCAATCCATCTTGTTCAATCATGCGAAACGATCCTCATCCTGTC
TCTTGATCGATCTTTGCAAAAGCCTAGGCCTCCAAAAAAGCCTCCTCACTACTTCTGGAATAGCTCAGAG
GCCGAGGCGGCCTCGGCCTCTGCATAAATAAAAAAAATTAGTCAGCCATGGGGCGGAGAATGGGCGGAAC
TGGGCGGAGTTAGGGGCGGGATGGGCGGAGTTAGGGGCGGGACTATGGTTGCTGACTAATTGAGATGCAT
GCTTTGCATACTTCTGCCTGCTGGGGAGCCTGGGGACTTTCCACACCTGGTTGCTGACTAATTGAGATGC
ATGCTTTGCATACTTCTGCCTGCTGGGGAGCCTGGGGACTTTCCACACCCTAACTGACACACATTCCACA
GCTGGTTCTTTCCGCCTCAGGACTCTTCCTTTTTCAATATTATTGAAGCATTTATCAGGGTTATTGTCTC
ATGAGCGGATACATATTTGAATGTATTTAGAAAAATAAACAAATAGGGGTTCCGCGCACATTTCCCCGAA
AAGTGCCAC
